Addgene plasmid #138375: pCAGGS-4511NES
Purpose: Booster-ERK, a Red-Shifted Genetically Encoded FRET Biosensor for ERK activity.
Depositing lab: Michiyuki Matsuda. Depositing organization: Kyoto University, Graduate School of Biostudies. Publication: Booster, a Red-Shifted Genetically Encoded Forster Resonance Energy Transfer (FRET) Biosensor Compatible with Cyan Fluorescent Protein/Yellow Fluorescent Protein-Based FRET Biosensors and Blue Light-Responsive Optogenetic Tools. Watabe T, Terai K, Sumiyama K, Matsuda M. ACS Sens. 2020 Feb 26. doi: 10.1021/acssensors.9b01941. PubMed 32101394.
Backbone
  Vector backbone: pCAGGS
  Backbone size w/o insert (bp): 4700
  Total vector size (bp): 7096
  Vector type: Mammalian Expression
Growth in bacteria
  Bacterial resistance: Ampicillin, 100 μg/mL
  Growth temperature: 37°C
  Growth strain: DH5alpha
  Copy number: Unknown
Gene/Insert
  Gene/Insert name: Booster-ERK
  Species: S. cerevisiae (budding yeast), Synthetic
  Insert size (bp): 2600
  Promoter: CAG
  Cloning method: Gateway Cloning
  Sequencing primers: 5′ pCAGGS-5
Terms and licenses: Academic/Nonprofit Terms; Industry Terms: Not Available to Industry
Depositor comments: Sequences are based on next-generation sequencing (NGS) results where indicated (Addgene NGS Result), or assembled from reference sequences and/or Sanger results (Addgene Assembled Sequence). Sequence provided by depositing laboratory may be theoretical/predicted or based on Sanger/NGS sequencing results. Discrepancies between sequencing results obtained by Addgene and the original sequence provided by the depositor may be present.
How to cite: pCAGGS-4511NES was a gift from Michiyuki Matsuda (Addgene plasmid # 138375 ; http://n2t.net/addgene:138375 ; RRID:Addgene_138375)
