[The description below was written by a language model from this plasmid's Addgene catalogue record, the feature table of its GenBank file and pLannotate feature annotations shown in this document.]
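Description:
pCAGGS-4511NES is a mammalian expression plasmid built on the pCAGGS backbone that encodes Booster-ERK, a red-shifted, genetically encoded FRET biosensor for ERK kinase activity. It is propagated in E. coli through a high-copy ColE1/pUC-type origin and selected with ampicillin via the bla (AmpR) gene. The backbone also carries remnants of the lac promoter/operator region and an SV40 origin with an SV40 poly(A) signal; the SV40 origin can support episomal replication in cells expressing large T antigen.

The biosensor is driven by the CAG promoter, a strong constitutive composite of the CMV immediate-early enhancer, the chicken β-actin promoter and a chimeric β-actin/β-globin intron. The transcript is terminated by the rabbit β-globin polyadenylation signal. Downstream of a Kozak consensus, the single open reading frame begins with the far-red protein mKate2. This is followed by a fragment of human PIN1, which recognises phosphorylated Ser/Thr-Pro motifs and presumably serves as the phospho-binding domain. An unannotated stretch comes next, likely holding the linker and ERK substrate, though the record does not describe it. The frame continues with a monomeric Kusabira-Orange variant (annotated as mKO2 or mKOκ) and ends with the HIV Rev nuclear export signal, which confines the sensor to the cytoplasm. The orange and far-red proteins form the FRET pair, so the sensor is spectrally compatible with CFP/YFP biosensors and blue-light optogenetic tools.

The two sequence records differ in length: the depositor's 7,096 bp sequence matches the catalogue size, whereas the GenBank record is 6,468 bp, with a shorter gap between the two fluorescent proteins. The catalogue lists budding yeast among the insert species, but no annotated feature accounts for this.
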