LOCUS       Exported 6468 bp ds-DNA circular SYN 12-MAY-2021
DEFINITION  Booster-ERK, a Red-Shifted Genetically Encoded FRET Biosensor for
            ERK activity..
ACCESSION   .
VERSION     .
KEYWORDS    pCAGGS-4511NES
SOURCE      synthetic DNA construct
  ORGANISM  synthetic DNA construct
REFERENCE   1 (bases 1 to 6468)
  AUTHORS   Watabe T, Terai K, Sumiyama K, Matsuda M
  TITLE     Booster, a Red-Shifted Genetically Encoded Forster Resonance Energy
            Transfer (FRET) Biosensor Compatible with Cyan Fluorescent
            Protein/Yellow Fluorescent Protein-Based FRET Biosensors and Blue
            Light-Responsive Optogenetic Tools.
  JOURNAL   ACS Sens. 2020 Feb 26. doi: 10.1021/acssensors.9b01941.
  PUBMED    32101394
REFERENCE   2 (bases 1 to 6468)
  AUTHORS   .
  TITLE     Direct Submission
  JOURNAL   Exported May 12, 2021 from SnapGene Server 1.1.58
            http://www.snapgene.com
FEATURES             Location/Qualifiers
     source          1..6468
                     /organism="synthetic DNA construct"
                     /mol_type="other DNA"
     enhancer        1..380
                     /label=CMV enhancer
                     /note="human cytomegalovirus immediate early enhancer"
     primer_bind     1536..1558
                     /label=pCAGGS-5
                     /note="Chimeric intron in CAG promoter, forward primer"
     primer_bind     1624..1643
                     /label=pCAG-F
                     /note="Rabbit beta-globin intron, for pCAG plasmids,
                     forward primer"
     regulatory      1673..1682
                     /regulatory_class="other"
                     /note="vertebrate consensus sequence for strong initiation
                     of translation (Kozak, 1987)"
     CDS             1679..2374
                     /codon_start=1
                     /product="monomeric far-red fluorescent protein (Shcherbo
                     et al., 2009)"
                     /label=mKate2
                     /note="mammalian codon-optimized"
                     /translation="MVSELIKENMHMKLYMEGTVNNHHFKCTSEGEGKPYEGTQTMRIK
                     AVEGGPLPFAFDILATSFMYGSKTFINHTQGIPDFFKQSFPEGFTWERVTTYEDGGVLT
                     ATQDTSLQDGCLIYNVKIRGVNFPSNGPVMQKKTLGWEASTETLYPADGGLEGRADMAL
                     KLVGGGHLICNLKTTYRSKKPAKNLKMPGVYYVDRRLERIKEADKETYVEQHEVAVARY
                     CDLPSKLGHR"
     CDS             2711..3364
                     /codon_start=1
                     /product="monomeric Kusabira-Orange 2 fluorescent protein"
                     /label=mKO2
                     /translation="MVSVIKPEMKMRYYMDGSVNGHEFTIEGEGTGRPYEGHQEMTLRV
                     TMAEGGPMPFAFDLVSHVFCYGHRVFTKYPEEIPDYFKQAFPEGLSWERSLEFEDGGSA
                     SVSAHISLRGNTFYHKSKFTGVNFPADGPIMQNQSVDWEPSTEKITASDGVLKGDVTMY
                     LKLEGGGNHKCQFKTTYKAAKEILEMPGDHYIGHRLVRKTEGNITEQVEDAVAHS"
     CDS             3440..3466
                     /codon_start=1
                     /product="nuclear export signal from the HIV Rev protein
                     (Fischer et al., 1995)"
                     /label=NES
                     /translation="LPPLERLTL"
     primer_bind     complement(3482..3501)
                     /label=Bglob-pA-R
                     /note="Rabbit beta-globin polyA region, reverse primer"
     polyA_signal    3547..3602
                     /label=-beta-globin poly(A) signal
                     /note="rabbit beta-globin polyadenylation signal (Gil and
                     Proudfoot, 1987)"
     primer_bind     complement(3601..3620)
                     /label=rbglobpA-R
                     /note="Rabbit beta-globin polyA, reverse primer. Also
                     called rb-glob-pA-term-R"
     primer_bind     complement(3963..3979)
                     /label=M13 rev
                     /note="common sequencing primer, one of multiple similar
                     variants"
     primer_bind     complement(3963..3979)
                     /label=M13 Reverse
                     /note="In lacZ gene. Also called M13-rev"
     primer_bind     complement(3976..3998)
                     /label=M13/pUC Reverse
                     /note="In lacZ gene"
     protein_bind    3987..4003
                     /label=lac operator
                     /bound_moiety="lac repressor encoded by lacI"
                     /note="The lac repressor binds to the lac operator to
                     inhibit transcription in E. coli. This inhibition can be
                     relieved by adding lactose or
                     isopropyl-beta-D-thiogalactopyranoside (IPTG)."
     promoter        complement(4011..4041)
                     /label=lac promoter
                     /note="promoter for the E. coli lac operon"
     protein_bind    4056..4077
                     /label=CAP binding site
                     /bound_moiety="E. coli catabolite activator protein"
                     /note="CAP binding activates transcription in the presence
                     of cAMP."
     promoter        4136..4331
                     /label=SV40 promoter
                     /note="SV40 early promoter"
     rep_origin      4182..4317
                     /label=SV40 ori
                     /note="SV40 origin of replication"
     primer_bind     4244..4263
                     /label=SV40pro-F
                     /note="SV40 promoter/origin, forward primer"
     polyA_signal    4337..4471
                     /label=SV40 poly(A) signal
                     /note="SV40 polyadenylation signal"
     primer_bind     complement(4374..4393)
                     /label=SV40pA-R
                     /note="SV40 polyA, reverse primer"
     primer_bind     4428..4447
                     /label=EBV-rev
                     /note="SV40 polyA terminator, reverse primer"
     primer_bind     complement(4539..4556)
                     /label=L4440
                     /note="L4440 vector, forward primer"
     rep_origin      complement(4710..5298)
                     /direction=LEFT
                     /label=ori
                     /note="high-copy-number ColE1/pMB1/pBR322/pUC origin of
                     replication"
     primer_bind     complement(4790..4809)
                     /label=pBR322ori-F
                     /note="pBR322 origin, forward primer"
     CDS             complement(5469..6329)
                     /codon_start=1
                     /gene="bla"
                     /product="beta-lactamase"
                     /label=AmpR
                     /note="confers resistance to ampicillin, carbenicillin, and
                     related antibiotics"
                     /translation="MSIQHFRVALIPFFAAFCLPVFAHPETLVKVKDAEDQLGARVGYI
                     ELDLNSGKILESFRPEERFPMMSTFKVLLCGAVLSRIDAGQEQLGRRIHYSQNDLVEYS
                     PVTEKHLTDGMTVRELCSAAITMSDNTAANLLLTTIGGPKELTAFLHNMGDHVTRLDRW
                     EPELNEAIPNDERDTTMPVAMATTLRKLLTGELLTLASRQQLIDWMEADKVAGPLLRSA
                     LPAGWFIADKSGAGERGSRGIIAALGPDGKPSRIVVIYTTGSQATMDERNRQIAEIGAS
                     LIKHW"
     primer_bind     6092..6111
                     /label=Amp-R
                     /note="Ampicillin resistance gene, reverse primer"
     promoter        complement(6330..6434)
                     /gene="bla"
                     /label=AmpR promoter
ORIGIN
        1 gacattgatt attgactagt tattaatagt aatcaattac ggggtcatta gttcatagcc
       61 catatatgga gttccgcgtt acataactta cggtaaatgg cccgcctggc tgaccgccca
      121 acgacccccg cccattgacg tcaataatga cgtatgttcc catagtaacg ccaataggga
      181 ctttccattg acgtcaatgg gtggagtatt tacggtaaac tgcccacttg gcagtacatc
      241 aagtgtatca tatgccaagt acgcccccta ttgacgtcaa tgacggtaaa tggcccgcct
      301 ggcattatgc ccagtacatg accttatggg actttcctac ttggcagtac atctacgtat
      361 tagtcatcgc tattaccatg gtcgaggtga gccccacgtt ctgcttcact ctccccatct
      421 cccccccctc cccaccccca attttgtatt tatttatttt ttaattattt tgtgcagcga
      481 tgggggcggg gggggtgcgg cggcagccaa tcagagcggc gcgctccgaa agtttccttt
      541 tatggcgagg cggcggcggc ggcggcccta taaaaagcga agcgcgcggc gggcgggagt
      601 cgctgcgcgc tgccttcgcc ccgtgccccg ctccgccgcc gcctcgcgcc gcccgccccg
      661 gctctgactg accgcgttac tcccacaggt gagcgggcgg gacggccctt ctcctccggg
      721 ctgtaattag cgcttggttt aatgacggct tgtttctttt ctgtggctgc gtgaaagcct
      781 tgaggggctc cgggagggcc ctttgtgcgg ggggagcggc tcggggggtg cgtgcgtgtg
      841 tgtgtgcgtg gggagcgccg cgtgcggctc cgcgctgccc ggcggctgtg agcgctgcgg
      901 gcgcggcgcg gggctttgtg cgctccgcag tgtgcgcgag gggagcgcgg ccgggggcgg
      961 tgccccgcgg tgcggggggg gctgcgaggg gaacaaaggc tgcgtgcggg gtgtgtgcgt
     1021 gggggggtga gcagggggtg tgggcgcgtc ggtcgggctg caaccccccc tgcacccccc
     1081 tccccgagtt gctgagcacg gcccggcttc gggtgcgggg ctccgtacgg ggcgtggcgc
     1141 ggggctcgcc gtgccgggcg gggggtggcg gcaggtgggg gtgccgggcg gggcggggcc
     1201 gcctcgggcc ggggagggct cgggggaggg gcgcggcggc ccccggagcg ccggcggctg
     1261 tcgaggcgcg gcgagccgca gccattgcct tttatggtaa tcgtgcgaga gggcgcaggg
     1321 acttcctttg tcccaaatct gtgcggagcc gaaatctggg aggcgccgcc gcaccccctc
     1381 tagcgggcgc ggggcgaagc ggtgcggcgc cggcaggaag gaaatgggcg gggagggcct
     1441 tcgtgcgtcg ccgcgccgcc gtccccttct ccctctccag cctcggggct gtccgcgggg
     1501 ggacggctgc cttcgggggg gacggggcag ggcggggttc ggcttctggc gtgtgaccgg
     1561 cggctctagc tagagcctct gctaaccatg ttcatgcctt cttctttttc ctacagctcc
     1621 tgggcaacgt gctggttatt gtgctgtctc atcattttgg caagaattcg ccgccaccat
     1681 ggtgagcgag ctgattaagg agaacatgca catgaagctg tacatggagg gcaccgtgaa
     1741 caaccaccac ttcaagtgca catccgaggg cgaaggcaag ccctacgagg gcacccagac
     1801 catgagaatc aaggcggtcg agggcggccc tctccccttc gccttcgaca tcctggctac
     1861 cagcttcatg tacggcagca aaaccttcat caaccacacc cagggcatcc ccgacttctt
     1921 taagcagtcc ttccccgagg gcttcacatg ggagagagtc accacatacg aagacggggg
     1981 cgtgctgacc gctacccagg acaccagcct ccaggacggc tgcctcatct acaacgtcaa
     2041 gatcagaggg gtgaacttcc catccaacgg ccctgtgatg cagaagaaaa cactcggctg
     2101 ggaggcctcc accgagaccc tgtaccccgc tgacggcggc ctggaaggca gagccgacat
     2161 ggccctgaag ctcgtgggcg ggggccacct gatctgcaac ttgaagacca catacagatc
     2221 caagaaaccc gctaagaacc tcaagatgcc cggcgtctac tatgtggaca gaagactgga
     2281 aagaatcaag gaggccgaca aagagaccta cgtcgagcag cacgaggtgg ctgtggccag
     2341 atactgcgac ctccctagca aactggggca cagactcgag atggcggacg aggagaagct
     2401 gccgcccggc tgggagaagc gcatgagccg cagctcaggc cgagtgtact acttcaacca
     2461 catcactaac gccagccagt gggagcggcc cagcggcaac agcagcagtg gtggcaaaaa
     2521 cgggcagggg gagcctgcca ggggtaccag tgctggtggt agtgctggtg gtagtgctgg
     2581 tggtagtgct ggtggtagtg ctggtggttc cggcagtgct ggtggtagtg ctggtggtag
     2641 taccagtgct ggtggtagtg ctggtggtag tgctggtggt agtgctggtg gtagtgctgg
     2701 tggttccgga atggtgagtg tgattaaacc agagatgaag atgaggtact acatggacgg
     2761 ctccgtcaat gggcatgagt tcacaattga aggtgaaggc acaggcagac cttacgaggg
     2821 acatcaagag atgacactac gcgtcacaat ggccgagggc gggccaatgc ctttcgcgtt
     2881 tgacttagtg tcacacgtgt tctgttacgg ccacagagta tttactaaat atccagaaga
     2941 gataccagac tatttcaaac aagcatttcc tgaaggcctg tcatgggaaa ggtcgttgga
     3001 gttcgaagat ggtgggtccg cttcagtcag tgcgcatata agccttagag gaaacacctt
     3061 ctaccacaaa tccaaattta ctggggttaa ctttcctgcc gatggtccta tcatgcaaaa
     3121 ccaaagtgtt gattgggagc catcaaccga gaaaattact gccagcgacg gagttctgaa
     3181 gggtgatgtt acgatgtacc taaaacttga aggaggcggc aatcacaaat gccaattcaa
     3241 gactacttac aaggcggcaa aagagattct tgaaatgcca ggagaccatt acatcggcca
     3301 tcgcctcgtc aggaaaaccg aaggcaacat tactgagcag gtagaagatg cagtagctca
     3361 ttccgcggcc gcaccagacg tccctagaac accggtggat aaagcaaagc tgtcattcca
     3421 atttccgtct agactgcagc tgcctcctct ggaacgcctg actctggatt aagtcgacgg
     3481 atctttttcc ctctgccaaa aattatgggg acatcatgaa gccccttgag catctgactt
     3541 ctggctaata aaggaaattt attttcattg caatagtgtg ttggaatttt ttgtgtctct
     3601 cactcggaag gacatatggg agggcaaatc atttaaaaca tcagaatgag tatttggttt
     3661 agagtttggc aacatatgcc catatgctgg ctgccatgaa caaaggttgg ctataaagag
     3721 gtcatcagta tatgaaacag ccccctgctg tccattcctt attccataga aaagccttga
     3781 cttgaggtta gatttttttt atattttgtt ttgtgttatt tttttcttta acatccctaa
     3841 aattttcctt acatgtttta ctagccagat ttttcctcct ctcctgacta ctcccagtca
     3901 tagctgtccc tcttctctta tggagatccc tcgacctgca gcccaagctt ggcgtaatca
     3961 tggtcatagc tgtttcctgt gtgaaattgt tatccgctca caattccaca caacatacga
     4021 gccggaagca taaagtgtaa agcctggggt gcctaatgag tgagctaact cacattaatt
     4081 gcgttgcgct cactgcccgc tttccagtcg ggaaacctgt cgtgccagcg gatccgcatc
     4141 tcaattagtc agcaaccata gtcccgcccc taactccgcc catcccgccc ctaactccgc
     4201 ccagttccgc ccattctccg ccccatggct gactaatttt ttttatttat gcagaggccg
     4261 aggccgcctc ggcctctgag ctattccaga agtagtgagg aggctttttt ggaggcctag
     4321 gcttttgcaa aaagctaact tgtttattgc agcttataat ggttacaaat aaagcaatag
     4381 catcacaaat ttcacaaata aagcattttt ttcactgcat tctagttgtg gtttgtccaa
     4441 actcatcaat gtatcttatc atgtctggat ccgctgcatt aatgaatcgg ccaacgcgcg
     4501 gggagaggcg gtttgcgtat tgggcgctct tccgcttcct cgctcactga ctcgctgcgc
     4561 tcggtcgttc ggctgcggcg agcggtatca gctcactcaa aggcggtaat acggttatcc
     4621 acagaatcag gggataacgc aggaaagaac atgtgagcaa aaggccagca aaaggccagg
     4681 aaccgtaaaa aggccgcgtt gctggcgttt ttccataggc tccgcccccc tgacgagcat
     4741 cacaaaaatc gacgctcaag tcagaggtgg cgaaacccga caggactata aagataccag
     4801 gcgtttcccc ctggaagctc cctcgtgcgc tctcctgttc cgaccctgcc gcttaccgga
     4861 tacctgtccg cctttctccc ttcgggaagc gtggcgcttt ctcatagctc acgctgtagg
     4921 tatctcagtt cggtgtaggt cgttcgctcc aagctgggct gtgtgcacga accccccgtt
     4981 cagcccgacc gctgcgcctt atccggtaac tatcgtcttg agtccaaccc ggtaagacac
     5041 gacttatcgc cactggcagc agccactggt aacaggatta gcagagcgag gtatgtaggc
     5101 ggtgctacag agttcttgaa gtggtggcct aactacggct acactagaag aacagtattt
     5161 ggtatctgcg ctctgctgaa gccagttacc ttcggaaaaa gagttggtag ctcttgatcc
     5221 ggcaaacaaa ccaccgctgg tagcggtggt ttttttgttt gcaagcagca gattacgcgc
     5281 agaaaaaaag gatctcaaga agatcctttg atcttttcta cggggtctga cgctcagtgg
     5341 aacgaaaact cacgttaagg gattttggtc atgagattat caaaaaggat cttcacctag
     5401 atccttttaa attaaaaatg aagttttaaa tcaatctaaa gtatatatga gtaaacttgg
     5461 tctgacagtt accaatgctt aatcagtgag gcacctatct cagcgatctg tctatttcgt
     5521 tcatccatag ttgcctgact ccccgtcgtg tagataacta cgatacggga gggcttacca
     5581 tctggcccca gtgctgcaat gataccgcga gacccacgct caccggctcc agatttatca
     5641 gcaataaacc agccagccgg aagggccgag cgcagaagtg gtcctgcaac tttatccgcc
     5701 tccatccagt ctattaattg ttgccgggaa gctagagtaa gtagttcgcc agttaatagt
     5761 ttgcgcaacg ttgttgccat tgctacaggc atcgtggtgt cacgctcgtc gtttggtatg
     5821 gcttcattca gctccggttc ccaacgatca aggcgagtta catgatcccc catgttgtgc
     5881 aaaaaagcgg ttagctcctt cggtcctccg atcgttgtca gaagtaagtt ggccgcagtg
     5941 ttatcactca tggttatggc agcactgcat aattctctta ctgtcatgcc atccgtaaga
     6001 tgcttttctg tgactggtga gtactcaacc aagtcattct gagaatagtg tatgcggcga
     6061 ccgagttgct cttgcccggc gtcaatacgg gataataccg cgccacatag cagaacttta
     6121 aaagtgctca tcattggaaa acgttcttcg gggcgaaaac tctcaaggat cttaccgctg
     6181 ttgagatcca gttcgatgta acccactcgt gcacccaact gatcttcagc atcttttact
     6241 ttcaccagcg tttctgggtg agcaaaaaca ggaaggcaaa atgccgcaaa aaagggaata
     6301 agggcgacac ggaaatgttg aatactcata ctcttccttt ttcaatatta ttgaagcatt
     6361 tatcagggtt attgtctcat gagcggatac atatttgaat gtatttagaa aaataaacaa
     6421 ataggggttc cgcgcacatt tccccgaaaa gtgccacctg ggtcgatc
//
