Features (pLannotate 1.2.2; 18 found; start..end, strand, type, name):
      8..387     +  enhancer       CMV enhancer: human cytomegalovirus immediate early enhancer
    390..665     +  promoter       chicken β-actin promoter: No description available
    666..1678    +  intron         chimeric intron: chimera between introns from chicken β-actin and rabbit β-globin
   1741..2436    +  CDS            mKate2: mKate2 is a basic (constitutively fluorescent) red fluorescent protein published in 2009, derived from Entacmaea quadricolor. It is reported to be a rapidly-maturing monomer with moderate acid sensitivity.
   2443..2604    +  CDS            PIN1 (fragment): PIN1_HUMAN - Experimental evidence at protein level: Swiss-Prot protein existence level 1. Peptidyl-prolyl cis/trans isomerase (PPIase) that binds to and isomerizes specific phosphorylated Ser/Thr-Pro (pSer/Thr-Pro) motifs (PubMed:21497122, PubMed:23623683, PubMed:29686383). By inducing conformational changes in a subset of phosphorylated proteins, acts as a molecular switch in multiple cellular processes (PubMed:21497122, PubMed:22033920, PubMed:23623683). Displays a preference for acidic residues located N-terminally to the proline bond to be isomerized. Regulates mitosis presumably by inter
   3349..4002    +  CDS            mKO&kappa;: mKO&kappa; is a basic (constitutively fluorescent) orange fluorescent protein published in 2008, derived from Verrillofungia concinna. It has low acid sensitivity.
   4185..4240    +  polyA_signal   β-globin poly(A) signal: rabbit β-globin polyadenylation signal (Gil and Proudfoot, 1987)
   4623..4639    -  protein_bind   lac operator: The lac repressor binds to the lac operator to inhibit transcription in E. coli. This inhibition can be relieved by adding lactose or isopropyl-β-D-thiogalactopyranoside (IPTG). lac repressor encoded by lacI
   4647..4677    -  promoter       lac promoter: promoter for the E. coli lac operon
   4692..4713    -  protein_bind   CAP binding site: CAP binding activates transcription in the presence of cAMP. E. coli catabolite activator protein
   4726..4765    -  CDS            lacI (fragment): lac repressor; lacI; The lac repressor binds to the lac operator to inhibit transcription in E. coli. This inhibition can be relieved by adding lactose or isopropyl-β-D-thiogalactopyranoside (IPTG).
   4772..4794    +  promoter       SV40 promoter (fragment): SV40 enhancer and early promoter
   4818..4953    +  rep_origin     SV40 ori: SV40 origin of replication
   4973..5107    +  polyA_signal   SV40 poly(A) signal: SV40 polyadenylation signal
   5109..5163    -  CDS            lacI (fragment): lac repressor; lacI; The lac repressor binds to the lac operator to inhibit transcription in E. coli. This inhibition can be relieved by adding lactose or isopropyl-β-D-thiogalactopyranoside (IPTG).
   5346..5934    -  rep_origin     ori: high-copy-number ColE1/pMB1/pBR322/pUC origin of replication
   6105..6965    -  CDS            AmpR: β-lactamase; bla; confers resistance to ampicillin, carbenicillin, and related antibiotics
   6966..7070    -  promoter       AmpR promoter: bla
>Addgene plasmid #138375 | pCAGGS-4511NES | depositor full sequence | sequence record 267217 | pCAGGS-4511NES sequence 7096 bps
GTCGATCGACATTGATTATTGACTAGTTATTAATAGTAATCAATTACGGGGTCATTAGTTCATAGCCCAT
ATATGGAGTTCCGCGTTACATAACTTACGGTAAATGGCCCGCCTGGCTGACCGCCCAACGACCCCCGCCC
ATTGACGTCAATAATGACGTATGTTCCCATAGTAACGCCAATAGGGACTTTCCATTGACGTCAATGGGTG
GACTATTTACGGTAAACTGCCCACTTGGCAGTACATCAAGTGTATCATATGCCAAGTACGCCCCCTATTG
ACGTCAATGACGGTAAATGGCCCGCCTGGCATTATGCCCAGTACATGACCTTATGGGACTTTCCTACTTG
GCAGTACATCTACGTATTAGTCATCGCTATTACCATGGGTCGAGGTGAGCCCCACGTTCTGCTTCACTCT
CCCCATCTCCCCCCCCTCCCCACCCCCAATTTTGTATTTATTTATTTTTTAATTATTTTGTGCAGCGATG
GGGGCGGGGGGGGGGGGGGCGCGCGCCAGGCGGGGCGGGGCGGGGGCGAGGGCGGGGCGGGGCGAGGCGG
AGAGGTGCGGCGGCAGCCAATCAGAGCGGCGCGCTCCGAAAGTTTCCTTTTATGGCGAGGCGGCGGCGGC
GGCGGCCCTATAAAAAGCGAAGCGCGCGGCGGGCGGGAGTCGCTGCGTTGCCTTCGCCCCGTGCCCCGCT
CCGCGCCGCCTCGCGCCGCCCGCCCCGGCTCTGACTGACCGCGTTACTCCCACAGGTGAGCGGGCGGGAC
GGCCCTTCTCCTCCGGGCTGTAATTAGCGCTTGGTTTAATGACGGCTCGTTTCTTTTCTGTGGCTGCGTG
AAAGCCTTAAAGGGCTCCGGGAGGGCCCTTTGTGCGGGGGGGAGCGGCTCGGGGGGTGCGTGCGTGTGTG
TGTGCGTGGGGAGCGCCGCGTGCGGCCCGCGCTGCCCGGCGGCTGTGAGCGCTGCGGGCGCGGCGCGGGG
CTTTGTGCGCTCCGCGTGTGCGCGAGGGGAGCGCGGCCGGGGGCGGTGCCCCGCGGTGCGGGGGGGCTGC
GAGGGGAACAAAGGCTGCGTGCGGGGTGTGTGCGTGGGGGGGTGAGCAGGGGGTGTGGGCGCGGCGGTCG
GGCTGTAACCCCCCCCTGCACCCCCCTCCCCGAGTTGCTGAGCACGGCCCGGCTTCGGGTGCGGGGCTCC
GTGCGGGGCGTGGCGCGGGGCTCGCCGTGCCGGGCGGGGGGTGGCGGCAGGTGGGGGTGCCGGGCGGGGC
GGGGCCGCCTCGGGCCGGGGAGGGCTCGGGGGAGGGGCGCGGCGGCCCCGGAGCGCCGGCGGCTGTCGAG
GCGCGGCGAGCCGCAGCCATTGCCTTTTATGGTAATCGTGCGAGAGGGCGCAGGGACTTCCTTTGTCCCA
AATCTGGCGGAGCCGAAATCTGGGAGGCGCCGCCGCACCCCCTCTAGCGGGCGCGGGCGAAGCGGTGCGG
CGCCGGCAGGAAGGAAATGGGCGGGGAGGGCCTTCGTGCGTCGCCGCGCCGCCGTCCCCTTCTCCATCTC
CAGCCTCGGGGCTGCCGCAGGGGGACGGCTGCCTTCGGGGGGGACGGGGCAGGGCGGGGTTCGGCTTCTG
GCGTGTGACCGGCGGCTCTAGCTAGAGCCTCTGCTAACCATGTTCATGCCTTCTTCTTTTTCCTACAGCT
CCTGGGCAACGTGCTGGTTGTTGTGCTGTCTCATCATTTTGGCAAGAATTCGCCGCCACCATGGTGAGCG
AGCTGATTAAGGAGAACATGCACATGAAGCTGTACATGGAGGGCACCGTGAACAACCACCACTTCAAGTG
CACATCCGAGGGCGAAGGCAAGCCCTACGAGGGCACCCAGACCATGAGAATCAAGGCGGTCGAGGGCGGC
CCTCTCCCCTTCGCCTTCGACATCCTGGCTACCAGCTTCATGTACGGCAGCAAAACCTTCATCAACCACA
CCCAGGGCATCCCCGACTTCTTTAAGCAGTCCTTCCCCGAGGGCTTCACATGGGAGAGAGTCACCACATA
CGAAGACGGGGGCGTGCTGACCGCTACCCAGGACACCAGCCTCCAGGACGGCTGCCTCATCTACAACGTC
AAGATCAGAGGGGTGAACTTCCCATCCAACGGCCCTGTGATGCAGAAGAAAACACTCGGCTGGGAGGCCT
CCACCGAGACCCTGTACCCCGCTGACGGCGGCCTGGAAGGCAGAGCCGACATGGCCCTGAAGCTCGTGGG
CGGGGGCCACCTGATCTGCAACTTGAAGACCACATACAGATCCAAGAAACCCGCTAAGAACCTCAAGATG
CCCGGCGTCTACTATGTGGACAGAAGACTGGAAAGAATCAAGGAGGCCGACAAAGAGACCTACGTCGAGC
AGCACGAGGTGGCTGTGGCCAGATACTGCGACCTCCCTAGCAAACTGGGGCACAGACTCGAGATGGCGGA
CGAGGAGAAGCTGCCGCCCGGCTGGGAGAAGCGCATGAGCCGCAGCTCAGGCCGAGTGTACTACTTCAAC
CACATCACTAACGCCAGCCAGTGGGAGCGGCCCAGCGGCAACAGCAGCAGTGGTGGCAAAAACGGGCAGG
GGGAGCCTGCCAGGGGTACCAGTGCTGGTGGTAGTGCTGGTGGTAGTGCTGGTGGTAGTGCTGGTGGTAG
TGCTGGTGGTTCCGGCAGTGCTGGTGGTAGTGCTGGTGGTAGTACCAGTGCTGGTGGTAGTGCTGGTGGT
AGTGCTGGTGGTAGTGCTGGTGGTAGTGCTGGTGGTTCCGGCAGTGCTGGTGGTAGTGCTGGTGGTAGTA
CCAGTGCTGGTGGTAGTGCTGGTGGTAGTGCTGGTGGTAGTGCTGGTGGTAGTGCTGGTGGTTCCGGCAG
TGCTGGTGGTAGTGCTGGTGGTAGTACCAGTGCTGGTGGTAGTGCTGGTGGTAGTGCTGGTGGTAGTGCT
GGTGGTAGTGCTGGTGGTTCCGGCAGTGCTGGTGGTAGTGCTGGTGGTAGTACCAGTGCTGGTGGTAGTG
CTGGTGGTAGTGCTGGTGGTAGTGCTGGTGGTAGTGCTGGTGGTTCCGGCAGTGCTGGTGGTAGTGCTGG
TGGTAGTACCAGTGCTGGTGGTAGTGCTGGTGGTAGTGCTGGTGGTAGTGCTGGTGGTAGTGCTGGTGGT
TCCGGCAGTGCTGGTGGTAGTGCTGGTGGTAGTACCAGTGCTGGTGGTAGTGCTGGTGGTAGTGCTGGTG
GTAGTGCTGGTGGTAGTGCTGGTGGTTCCGGCAGTGCTGGTGGTAGTGCTGGTGGTAGTACCAGTGCTGG
TGGTAGTGCTGGTGGTAGTGCTGGTGGTAGTGCTGGTGGTAGTGCTGGTGGTTCCGGAATGGTGAGTGTG
ATTAAACCAGAGATGAAGATGAGGTACTACATGGACGGCTCCGTCAATGGGCATGAGTTCACAATTGAAG
GTGAAGGCACAGGCAGACCTTACGAGGGACATCAAGAGATGACACTACGCGTCACAATGGCCGAGGGCGG
GCCAATGCCTTTCGCGTTTGACTTAGTGTCACACGTGTTCTGTTACGGCCACAGAGTATTTACTAAATAT
CCAGAAGAGATACCAGACTATTTCAAACAAGCATTTCCTGAAGGCCTGTCATGGGAAAGGTCGTTGGAGT
TCGAAGATGGTGGGTCCGCTTCAGTCAGTGCGCATATAAGCCTTAGAGGAAACACCTTCTACCACAAATC
CAAATTTACTGGGGTTAACTTTCCTGCCGATGGTCCTATCATGCAAAACCAAAGTGTTGATTGGGAGCCA
TCAACCGAGAAAATTACTGCCAGCGACGGAGTTCTGAAGGGTGATGTTACGATGTACCTAAAACTTGAAG
GAGGCGGCAATCACAAATGCCAATTCAAGACTACTTACAAGGCGGCAAAAGAGATTCTTGAAATGCCAGG
AGACCATTACATCGGCCATCGCCTCGTCAGGAAAACCGAAGGCAACATTACTGAGCAGGTAGAAGATGCA
GTAGCTCATTCCGCGGCCGCACCAGACGTCCCTAGAACACCGGTGGATAAAGCAAAGCTGTCATTCCAAT
TTCCGTCTAGACTGCAGCTGCCTCCTCTGGAACGCCTGACTCTGGATTAAGTCGACGGATCTTTTTCCCT
CTGCCAAAAATTATGGGGACATCATGAAGCCCCTTGAGCATCTGACTTCTGGCTAATAAAGGAAATTTAT
TTTCATTGCAATAGTGTGTTGGAATTTTTTGTGTCTCTCACTCGGAAGGACATATGGGAGGGCAAATCAT
TTAAAACATCAGAATGAGTATTTGGTTTAGAGTTTGGCAACATATGCCATATGCTGGCTGCCATGAACAA
AGGTGGCTATAAAGAGGTCATCAGTATATGAAACAGCCCCCTGCTGTCCATTCCTTATTCCATAGAAAAG
CCTTGACTTGAGGTTAGATTTTTTTTTATATTTTGTTTGTGTTATTTTTTTCTTTAACATCCCTAAAATT
TTCCTTACATGTTTTACTAGCCAGATTTTTCCTCCTCTCCTGACTACTCCCAGTCATAGCTGTCCCTCTT
CTCTTATGAAGATCCCTCGACCTGCAGCCCAAGCTTGGCGTAATCATGGTCATAGCTGTTTCCTGTGTGA
AATTGTTATCCGCTCACAATTCCACACAACATACGAGCCGGAAGCATAAAGTGTAAAGCCTGGGGTGCCT
AATGAGTGAGCTAACTCACATTAATTGCGTTGCGCTCACTGCCCGCTTTCCAGTCGGGAAACCTGTCGTG
CCAGCGGATCCGCATCTCAATTAGTCAGCAACCATAGTCCCGCCCCTAACTCCGCCCATCCCGCCCCTAA
CTCCGCCCAGTTCCGCCCATTCTCCGCCCCATGGCTGACTAATTTTTTTTATTTATGCAGAGGCCGAGGC
CGCCTCGGCCTCTGAGCTATTCCAGAAGTAGTGAGGAGGCTTTTTTGGAGGCCTAGGCTTTTGCAAAAAG
CTAACTTGTTTATTGCAGCTTATAATGGTTACAAATAAAGCAATAGCATCACAAATTTCACAAATAAAGC
ATTTTTTTCACTGCATTCTAGTTGTGGTTTGTCCAAACTCATCAATGTATCTTATCATGTCTGGATCCGC
TGCATTAATGAATCGGCCAACGCGCGGGGAGAGGCGGTTTGCGTATTGGGCGCTCTTCCGCTTCCTCGCT
CACTGACTCGCTGCGCTCGGTCGTTCGGCTGCGGCGAGCGGTATCAGCTCACTCAAAGGCGGTAATACGG
TTATCCACAGAATCAGGGGATAACGCAGGAAAGAACATGTGAGCAAAAGGCCAGCAAAAGGCCAGGAACC
GTAAAAAGGCCGCGTTGCTGGCGTTTTTCCATAGGCTCCGCCCCCCTGACGAGCATCACAAAAATCGACG
CTCAAGTCAGAGGTGGCGAAACCCGACAGGACTATAAAGATACCAGGCGTTTCCCCCTGGAAGCTCCCTC
GTGCGCTCTCCTGTTCCGACCCTGCCGCTTACCGGATACCTGTCCGCCTTTCTCCCTTCGGGAAGCGTGG
CGCTTTCTCAATGCTCACGCTGTAGGTATCTCAGTTCGGTGTAGGTCGTTCGCTCCAAGCTGGGCTGTGT
GCACGAACCCCCCGTTCAGCCCGACCGCTGCGCCTTATCCGGTAACTATCGTCTTGAGTCCAACCCGGTA
AGACACGACTTATCGCCACTGGCAGCAGCCACTGGTAACAGGATTAGCAGAGCGAGGTATGTAGGCGGTG
CTACAGAGTTCTTGAAGTGGTGGCCTAACTACGGCTACACTAGAAGGACAGTATTTGGTATCTGCGCTCT
GCTGAAGCCAGTTACCTTCGGAAAAAGAGTTGGTAGCTCTTGATCCGGCAAACAAACCACCGCTGGTAGC
GGTGGTTTTTTTGTTTGCAAGCAGCAGATTACGCGCAGAAAAAAAGGATCTCAAGAAGATCCTTTGATCT
TTTCTACGGGGTCTGACGCTCAGTGGAACGAAAACTCACGTTAAGGGATTTTGGTCATGAGATTATCAAA
AAGGATCTTCACCTAGATCCTTTTAAATTAAAAATGAAGTTTTAAATCAATCTAAAGTATATATGAGTAA
ACTTGGTCTGACAGTTACCAATGCTTAATCAGTGAGGCACCTATCTCAGCGATCTGTCTATTTCGTTCAT
CCATAGTTGCCTGACTCCCCGTCGTGTAGATAACTACGATACGGGAGGGCTTACCATCTGGCCCCAGTGC
TGCAATGATACCGCGAGACCCACGCTCACCGGCTCCAGATTTATCAGCAATAAACCAGCCAGCCGGAAGG
GCCGAGCGCAGAAGTGGTCCTGCAACTTTATCCGCCTCCATCCAGTCTATTAATTGTTGCCGGGAAGCTA
GAGTAAGTAGTTCGCCAGTTAATAGTTTGCGCAACGTTGTTGCCATTGCTACAGGCATCGTGGTGTCACG
CTCGTCGTTTGGTATGGCTTCATTCAGCTCCGGTTCCCAACGATCAAGGCGAGTTACATGATCCCCCATG
TTGTGCAAAAAAGCGGTTAGCTCCTTCGGTCCTCCGATCGTTGTCAGAAGTAAGTTGGCCGCAGTGTTAT
CACTCATGGTTATGGCAGCACTGCATAATTCTCTTACTGTCATGCCATCCGTAAGATGCTTTTCTGTGAC
TGGTGAGTACTCAACCAAGTCATTCTGAGAATAGTGTATGCGGCGACCGAGTTGCTCTTGCCCGGCGTCA
ATACGGGATAATACCGCGCCACATAGCAGAACTTTAAAAGTGCTCATCATTGGAAAACGTTCTTCGGGGC
GAAAACTCTCAAGGATCTTACCGCTGTTGAGATCCAGTTCGATGTAACCCACTCGTGCACCCAACTGATC
TTCAGCATCTTTTACTTTCACCAGCGTTTCTGGGTGAGCAAAAACAGGAAGGCAAAATGCCGCAAAAAAG
GGAATAAGGGCGACACGGAAATGTTGAATACTCATACTCTTCCTTTTTCAATATTATTGAAGCATTTATC
AGGGTTATTGTCTCATGAGCGGATACATATTTGAATGTATTTAGAAAAATAAACAAATAGGGGTTCCGCG
CACATTTCCCCGAAAAGTGCCACCTG
